>Addgene plasmid #28137 | Flag-TRIM24-C840W shRescue | addgene partial sequence | sequence record 34468 | 28137 wtih hTRIM24-F (5' gcgaccagtgttttgtcctt 3')
CATGTGACAAACTGACATGTCGAGACTGTCAGTTGTTAGAACATAAAGAGCATAGATACCAATTTATAGA
AGAAGCTTTTCAGAATCAGAAAGTGATCATAGATACACTAATCACCAAACTGATGGAAAAAACAAAATAC
ATAAAATTCACAGGAAATCAGATCCAAAACAGAATTATTGAAGTAAATCAAAATCAAAAGCAGGTGGAAC
AGGACATAAAAGTTGCTATATTTACACTGATGGTAGAAATAAATAAAAAAGGAAAAGCTCTACTGCATCA
GTTAGAGAGCCTTGCAAAGGACCATCGCATGAAACTTATGCAACAACAACAGGAAGTGGCTGGACTCTCT
AAACAATTGGAGCATGTCATGCATTTTTCTAAATGGGCAGTTTCTAGTGGCAGCAGTACAGCATTACTTT
ATAGCAAACGACTGATTACATACCGGTTACGGCACCTCCTTCGTGCAAGGTGTGATGCATCCCCAGTGAC
CAACAACACCATCCAATTTCACTGTGATCCTAGTTTCTGGGCTCAAAATATCATCAACTTAGGTTCTTTA
GTAATCGAGGATAAAGAGAGCCAGCCACAAATGCCTAAGCAGAATCCTGTCGTGGAACAGAATTCACAGC
CACCAAGTGGTTTATCATCAAACCAGTTATCCAAGTTCCCAACACAGATCAGCCTAGCTCAATTACGGCT
CCAGCATATGCAGCAACAGGTAATGGCTCAGAGGCAACAGGTGCAACGGAGGCCAGTACCTGTGGGTTTA
CCAAACCCTAGAATGCAGGGGCCCATCCAGCAACCTTCCATCTCTCATCAGCAACCGCCTCCACGTTTGA
TAAACTTTCAGAATCACAGCCCCAAACCCAATGGACCAGTTCTTCCTCCTCATCCTCAACAACTGAGATA
TCCA
