>Addgene plasmid #28137 | Flag-TRIM24-C840W shRescue | addgene partial sequence | sequence record 34469 | 28137 with hTRIM24-F2 (5' tggaccaccggaaaattatg 3')
AATCTAGGCCTCAAAATGCCAATTATCCAAGAAGCATACTCACCTCCCTGCTCTTAAATAGCAGTCAGAG
CTCTACTTCTGAGGAGACTGTGCTAAGATCAGATGCCCCTGATAGTACAGGAGATCAACCTGGACTTCAC
CAGGACAATTCCTCAAATGGAAAGTCTGAATGGTTGGATCCTTCCCAGAAGTCACCTCTTCATGTTGGAG
AGACAAGGAAAGAGGATGACCCCAATGAGGACTGGTGTGCAGTTTGTCAAAACGGAGGGGAACTCCTCTG
GTGTGAAAAGTGCCCCAAAGTATTCCATCTTTCTTGTCATGTGCCCACATTGACAAATTTTCCAAGTGGA
GAGTGGATTTGCACTTTCTGCCGAGACTTATCTAAACCAGAAGTTGAATATGATTGTGATGCTCCCAGTC
ACAACTCAGAAAAAAAGAAAACTGAAGGCCTTGTTAAGTTAACACCTATAGATAAAAGGAAGTGTGAGCG
CCTACTTTTATTTCTTTACTGCCATGAAATGAGCCTGGCTTTTCAAGACCCTGTTCCTCTAACTGTGCCT
GATTATTACAAAATAATTAAAAATCCAATGGATTTGTCAACCATCAAGAAAAGACTACAAGAAGATTATT
CCATGTACTCAAAACCTGAAGATTTTGTAGCTGATTTTAGATTGATCTTTCAAAACTGTGCTGAATTCAA
TGAGCCTGATTCAGAAGTAGCCAATGCTGGTATAAAACTTGAAAATTATTTTGAAGAACTTCTAAAGAAC
CTCTATCCAGAAAAAAGGTTTCCCAAACCAGAATTC
