>Addgene plasmid #28137 | Flag-TRIM24-C840W shRescue | addgene partial sequence | sequence record 34470 | 28137 with CMV-F
GCAGAGCTCTCTGGCTAACTAGAGAACCCACTGCTTACTGGCTTATCGAAATTAATACGACTCACTATAG
GGAGACCCAAGCTTGCCACCATGGCAGACTACAAGGACGACGATGACAAGGCAGACTACAAGGACGACGA
TGACAAGGGTACCTCTAGAAGATCTAGGACAATGGAGGTGGCGGTGGAGAAGGCGGTGGCGGCGGCGGCA
GCGGCCTCGGCTGCGGCCTCCGGGGGGCCCTCGGCGGCGCCGAGCGGGGAGAACGAGGCCGAGAGTCGGC
AGGGCCCGGACTCGGAGCGCGGCGGCGAGGCGGCCCGGCTCAACCTGTTGGACACTTGCGCCGTGTGCCA
CCAGAACATCCAGAGCCGGGCGCCCAAGCTGCTGCCCTGCCTGCACTCTTTCTGCCAGCGCTGCCTGCCC
GCGCCCCAGCGCTACCTCATGCTGCCCGCGCCCATGCTGGGCTCGGCCGAGACCCCGCCACCCGTCCCTG
CCCCCGGCTCGCCGGTCAGCGGCTCGTCGCCGTTCGCCACCCAAGTTGGAGTCATTCGTTGCCCAGTTTG
CAGCCAAGAATGTGCAGAGAGACACATCATAGATAACTTTTTTGTGAAGGACACTACTGAGGTTCCCAGC
AGTACAGTAGAAAAGTCAAATCAGGTATGTACAAGCTGTGAGGACAACGCAGAAGCCAATGGGTTTTGTG
TAGAGTGTGTTGAATGGCTCTGCAAGACGTGTATCAGAGCTCATCANAGGGTAAAGTTCACAAAAGACCA
CACTGTCAGACAGAAAGAGGAAGTATCTCCAG
