[The description below was written by a language model from this plasmid's Addgene catalogue record.]
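Description:
Flag-TRIM24-C840W shRescue is a mammalian expression plasmid built on the pCMX-(Flag)x2 backbone (about 4.5 kb without insert), carrying a roughly 3.2 kb human TRIM24 (TIF1α) coding sequence cloned between XbaI and XhoI sites, both of which are retained. It is maintained in E. coli as a high-copy plasmid under ampicillin selection. The record does not explicitly list the promoter or the origin of replication. The pCMX name suggests a CMV-driven design, and the use of a T7 primer for 5′ sequencing implies a T7 promoter site upstream of the insert, but neither is stated as a feature, and no mammalian selection marker is recorded.

The encoded protein carries a double FLAG epitope at its N terminus, allowing detection and immunoprecipitation with anti-FLAG reagents and distinguishing it from endogenous TRIM24. Three sets of changes are noted in the insert. C840W is the intended point substitution under study. The record does not describe its functional consequence, though the associated publication concerns TRIM24 recognition of a non-canonical histone signature in breast cancer. Changes at the codons for amino acids 308 and 309 were introduced for shRNA rescue, making the transcript resistant to a TRIM24-targeting shRNA so that the mutant can be expressed in cells where the endogenous protein has been knocked down. An unintended A489V substitution was also found by repository sequencing, and the depositing laboratory states it is not known to affect plasmid function. The construct is therefore suited to knockdown-and-rescue experiments comparing the C840W mutant with wild-type TRIM24 in mammalian cells.
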