Addgene plasmid #28137: Flag-TRIM24-C840W shRescue
Depositing lab: Michelle Barton. Depositing organization: University of Texas MD Anderson Cancer Center. Publication: TRIM24 links a non-canonical histone signature to breast cancer. Tsai WW, Wang Z, Yiu TT, Akdemir KC, Xia W, Winter S, Tsai CY, Shi X, Schwarzer D, Plunkett W, Aronow B, Gozani O, Fischle W, Hung MC, Patel DJ, Barton MC. Nature. 2010 Dec 16. 468(7326):927-32. 10.1038/nature09542 PubMed 21164480.
Backbone
  Vector backbone: pCMX-(Flag)x2
  Backbone manufacturer: Barton Lab
  Backbone size w/o insert (bp): 4500
  Vector type: Mammalian Expression
Growth in bacteria
  Bacterial resistance: Ampicillin, 100 μg/mL
  Growth temperature: 37°C
  Growth strain: DH5alpha
  Copy number: High Copy
Gene/Insert
  Gene/Insert name: TRIM24
  Species: H. sapiens (human)
  Insert size (bp): 3200
  Mutation: C840Wmutated at aa 308 and 309 for shRNA rescue; A489V
  Entrez Gene: TRIM24 (a.k.a. PTC6, RNF82, TF1A, TIF1, TIF1A, TIF1ALPHA, hTIF1)
  Tag / fusion protein: FLAGX2 (N terminal on insert)
  Cloning method: Restriction Enzyme; 5′ cloning site XbaI (not destroyed); 3′ cloning site XhoI (not destroyed)
  Sequencing primers: 5′ T7; 3′ 5-GTCACACCACAGAAGTAAGGT-3
Terms and licenses: Academic/Nonprofit Terms; Industry Terms: Not Available to Industry
Depositor comments: Please note that Addgene's sequencing results identified a A489V mutation in the TRIM24 sequence. This mutation was not intentional and the depositing laboratory states that it is not known to affect plasmid function.
How to cite: Flag-TRIM24-C840W shRescue was a gift from Michelle Barton (Addgene plasmid # 28137 ; http://n2t.net/addgene:28137 ; RRID:Addgene_28137)
